Addgene plasmid #186543: pcDNA3.1-LSSmGFP
Purpose: LSSmGFP fluorescent protein (ex/em = 400/510 nm): cytosolic expression in mammalian cells
Depositing lab: Gregory Petsko. Depositing organization: Cornell University. Publication: Chemically stable fluorescent proteins for advanced microscopy. Campbell BC, Paez-Segala MG, Looger LL, Petsko GA, Liu CF. Nat Methods. 2022 Nov 7. pii: 10.1038/s41592-022-01660-7. doi: 10.1038/s41592-022-01660-7. PubMed 36344833.
Backbone
  Vector backbone: pcDNA3.1
  Vector type: Mammalian Expression
  Selectable markers: Neomycin (select with G418)
Growth in bacteria
  Bacterial resistance: Ampicillin, 100 μg/mL
  Growth temperature: 37°C
  Growth strain: DH5alpha
  Copy number: High Copy
Gene/Insert
  Gene/Insert name: LSSmGFP
  Species: Synthetic
  Insert size (bp): 720
  Mutation: hfYFP-T43S/G65S/L68Q/H77N/K140N/Y203I/V206K
  Promoter: CMV
  Cloning method: Restriction Enzyme; 5′ cloning site EcoRI (not destroyed); 3′ cloning site XbaI (not destroyed)
  Sequencing primers: 5′ CMV Forward (CGCAAATGGGCGGTAGGCGTG); 3′ BGH Reverse (TAGAAGGCACAGTCGAGG)
Terms and licenses: Academic/Nonprofit Terms; Industry Terms: Not Available to Industry
How to cite: pcDNA3.1-LSSmGFP was a gift from Gregory Petsko (Addgene plasmid # 186543 ; http://n2t.net/addgene:186543 ; RRID:Addgene_186543)
