[The description below was written by a language model from this plasmid's Addgene catalogue record and pLannotate feature annotations shown in this document.]
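Description:
pcDNA3.1-LSSmGFP is a mammalian expression plasmid of about 6.1 kb, built on the pcDNA3.1 backbone, for cytosolic expression of the synthetic fluorescent protein LSSmGFP. It is maintained in E. coli through a high-copy ColE1/pUC-type origin and selected with ampicillin via the β-lactamase gene. An f1 origin is also present, allowing single-stranded DNA production. For mammalian cells, an SV40 enhancer/early promoter drives the neomycin phosphotransferase gene, terminated by an SV40 polyadenylation signal, so stable transfectants can be selected with G418.

The payload is a 720 bp open reading frame cloned between EcoRI and XbaI sites that remain intact. It lies downstream of the human cytomegalovirus immediate early enhancer and promoter and upstream of the bovine growth hormone polyadenylation signal, giving strong constitutive transcription with no targeting sequence or fusion tag recorded. A T7 promoter sits upstream of the insert and an SP6 promoter lies in the opposite orientation downstream. These can serve for in vitro transcription or as priming sites.

LSSmGFP is described as hfYFP carrying the substitutions T43S, G65S, L68Q, H77N, K140N, Y203I and V206K. It is excited near 400 nm and emits near 510 nm, a large Stokes shift. The automated annotation labels the coding sequence as mGreenLantern, which presumably reflects similarity to a related GFP-family protein rather than the true identity of the insert. Short fragment hits such as a truncated HIV-1 LTR, ble and lacI are most likely incidental backbone matches. The associated work concerns chemically stable fluorescent proteins for advanced microscopy, and the plasmid serves to express this reporter in transfected mammalian cells for imaging.
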