Features (pLannotate 1.2.2; 21 found; start..end, strand, type, name):
    118..497     +  enhancer       CMV enhancer: human cytomegalovirus immediate early enhancer
    498..701     +  promoter       CMV promoter: human cytomegalovirus (CMV) immediate early promoter
    697..730     +  LTR            5' LTR (truncated) (fragment): truncated 5' long terminal repeat (LTR) from HIV-1
    746..764     +  promoter       T7 promoter: promoter for bacteriophage T7 RNA polymerase
    830..1549    +  CDS            mGreenLantern: monomeric GFP derivative that displays exceptionally high brightness in cells (Campbell et al., 2020)
   1565..1583    -  promoter       SP6 promoter: promoter for bacteriophage SP6 RNA polymerase
   1609..1833    +  polyA_signal   bGH poly(A) signal: bovine growth hormone polyadenylation signal
   1837..1858    +  promoter       SV40 promoter (fragment): SV40 enhancer and early promoter
   1879..2307    +  rep_origin     f1 ori (sequence partly withheld): f1 bacteriophage origin of replication; arrow indicates direction of (+) strand synthesis
   2321..2650    +  promoter       SV40 promoter: SV40 enhancer and early promoter
   2717..3508    +  CDS            neo: KKA2_KLEPN - Also known as kan, nptII. Experimental evidence at protein level: Swiss-Prot protein existence level 1. Resistance to kanamycin, neomycin, paromomycin, ribostamycin, butirosin and gentamicin B. From Klebsiella pneumoniae.
   3532..3690    +  CDS            ble (fragment): BLE_KLEPN - Experimental evidence at protein level: Swiss-Prot protein existence level 1. Binding protein with a strong affinity to the bleomycin family of antibiotics. Binds to CL990; an antimitotic-antibiotic compound. From Klebsiella pneumoniae.
   3685..3806    +  polyA_signal   SV40 poly(A) signal: SV40 polyadenylation signal
   3879..3895    -  protein_bind   lac operator: The lac repressor binds to the lac operator to inhibit transcription in E. coli. This inhibition can be relieved by adding lactose or isopropyl-β-D-thiogalactopyranoside (IPTG). lac repressor encoded by lacI
   3903..3933    -  promoter       lac promoter: promoter for the E. coli lac operon
   3948..3969    -  protein_bind   CAP binding site: CAP binding activates transcription in the presence of cAMP. E. coli catabolite activator protein
   3982..4074    -  CDS            lacI (fragment): lac repressor; lacI; The lac repressor binds to the lac operator to inhibit transcription in E. coli. This inhibition can be relieved by adding lactose or isopropyl-β-D-thiogalactopyranoside (IPTG).
   4257..4845    -  rep_origin     ori: high-copy-number ColE1/pMB1/pBR322/pUC origin of replication
   5016..5876    -  CDS            AmpR: β-lactamase; bla; confers resistance to ampicillin, carbenicillin, and related antibiotics
   5877..5981    -  promoter       AmpR promoter: bla
   6040..6092    -  misc_feature   bom (fragment): basis of mobility region from pBR322
>Addgene plasmid #186543 | pcDNA3.1-LSSmGFP | addgene full sequence | sequence record 368052 | Addgene NGS Result
GCGCGAGCAAAATTTAAGCTACAACAAGGCAAGGCTTGACCGACAATTGCATGAAGAATCTGCTTAGGGT
TAGGCGTTTTGCGCTGCTTCGCGATGTACGGGCCAGATATACGCGTTGACATTGATTATTGACTAGTTAT
TAATAGTAATCAATTACGGGGTCATTAGTTCATAGCCCATATATGGAGTTCCGCGTTACATAACTTACGG
TAAATGGCCCGCCTGGCTGACCGCCCAACGACCCCCGCCCATTGACGTCAATAATGACGTATGTTCCCAT
AGTAACGCCAATAGGGACTTTCCATTGACGTCAATGGGTGGAGTATTTACGGTAAACTGCCCACTTGGCA
GTACATCAAGTGTATCATATGCCAAGTACGCCCCCTATTGACGTCAATGACGGTAAATGGCCCGCCTGGC
ATTATGCCCAGTACATGACCTTATGGGACTTTCCTACTTGGCAGTACATCTACGTATTAGTCATCGCTAT
TACCATGGTGATGCGGTTTTGGCAGTACATCAATGGGCGTGGATAGCGGTTTGACTCACGGGGATTTCCA
AGTCTCCACCCCATTGACGTCAATGGGAGTTTGTTTTGGCACCAAAATCAACGGGACTTTCCAAAATGTC
GTAACAACTCCGCCCCATTGACGCAAATGGGCGGTAGGCGTGTACGGTGGGAGGTCTATATAAGCAGAGC
TCTCTGGCTAACTAGAGAACCCACTGCTTACTGGCTTATCGAAATTAATACGACTCACTATAGGGAGACC
CAAGCTTGGTACCGAGCTCGGATCCACTAGTAACGGCCGCCAGTGTGCTGGAATTCGGCATGGTGAGCAA
GGGCGAGGAGCTGTTCACCGGGGTGGTGCCCATCCTGGTCGAGCTGGACGGCGACGTAAACGGCCACAAG
TTCAGCGTCCGCGGCGAGGGCGAGGGCGATGCCACCAACGGCAAACTGTCCCTGAAGCTCATCTCCACCA
CCGGCAAGCTGCCCGTGCCCTGGCCCACCCTCGTGACCACCTTAAGCTACGGCCAGATGGTGTTCGCCCG
CTACCCTGACAACATGAAGCAGCACGACTTCTTCAAGTCCGCCATGCCCGAAGGCTACGTCCAGGAGCGC
ACCATCTCTTTCGAGGACGACGGTTACTACAAGACCCGCGCCGAGGTGAAGTTCGAGGGCGACACCCTGG
TGAACCGCATCGTGCTGAAGGGCATCGACTTCAAGGAGGACGGCAACATCCTGGGGCACAACCTGGAGTA
CAACTTCAACAGCCACAACGTCTATATCACGGCCGACAAGCAGAAGAACGGCATCAAGGCTAACTTCAAG
ATCCGCCACAACGTTGAGGACGGCGGCGTGCAGCTCGCCGACCACTACCAGCAGAACACCCCCATCGGCG
ACGGCCCCGTGCTGCTGCCCGACAACCACTACCTGAGCATCCAGTCCAAGCTGAGCAAAGACCCCAACGA
GAAGCGCGATCACATGGTCCTGAAGGAGAGGGTGACCGCCGCCGGGATTACACATGACATGAACGAGCTG
TACAAGTAATCTAGAGGGCCCTATTCTATAGTGTCACCTAAATGCTAGAGCTCGCTGATCAGCCTCGACT
GTGCCTTCTAGTTGCCAGCCATCTGTTGTTTGCCCCTCCCCCGTGCCTTCCTTGACCCTGGAAGGTGCCA
CTCCCACTGTCCTTTCCTAATAAAATGAGGAAATTGCATCGCATTGTCTGAGTAGGTGTCATTCTATTCT
GGGGGGTGGGGTGGGGCAGGACAGCAAGGGGGAGGATTGGGAAGACAATAGCAGGCATGCTGGGGATGCG
GTGGGCTCTATGGCTTCTGAGGCGGAAAGAACCAGCTGGGGCTCTAGGGGGTATCCCC
[124 nt withheld, positions 1879-2002]
C
[91 nt withheld, positions 2004-2094]
A
[49 nt withheld, positions 2096-2144]
CCTTTGACGTTGGAGTCCACGTTCTTT
[37 nt withheld, positions 2172-2208]
ACCCTATCTCGGTCTATTCTTTTGATTTATAAGGGATTTTGCCGATTTCGGCCTATTGGTTAAAAAATGA
GCTGATTTAACAAAAATTTAACGCGAATTAATTCTGTGGAATGTGTGTCAGTTAGGGTGTGGAAAGTCCC
CAGGCTCCCCAGCAGGCAGAAGTATGCAAAGCATGCATCTCAATTAGTCAGCAACCAGGTGTGGAAAGTC
CCCAGGCTCCCCAGCAGGCAGAAGTATGCAAAGCATGCATCTCAATTAGTCAGCAACCATAGTCCCGCCC
CTAACTCCGCCCATCCCGCCCCTAACTCCGCCCAGTTCCGCCCATTCTCCGCCCCATGGCTGACTAATTT
TTTTTATTTATGCAGAGGCCGAGGCCGCCTCTGCCTCTGAGCTATTCCAGAAGTAGTGAGGAGGCTTTTT
TGGAGGCCTAGGCTTTTGCAAAAAGCTCCCGGGAGCTTGTATATCCATTTTCGGATCTGATCAAGAGACA
GGATGAGGATCGTTTCGCATGATTGAACAAGATGGATTGCACGCAGGTTCTCCGGCCGCTTGGGTGGAGA
GGCTATTCGGCTATGACTGGGCACAACAGACAATCGGCTGCTCTGATGCCGCCGTGTTCCGGCTGTCAGC
GCAGGGGCGCCCGGTTCTTTTTGTCAAGACCGACCTGTCCGGTGCCCTGAATGAACTGCAGGACGAGGCA
GCGCGGCTATCGTGGCTGGCCACGACGGGCGTTCCTTGCGCAGCTGTGCTCGACGTTGTCACTGAAGCGG
GAAGGGACTGGCTGCTATTGGGCGAAGTGCCGGGGCAGGATCTCCTGTCATCTCACCTTGCTCCTGCCGA
GAAAGTATCCATCATGGCTGATGCAATGCGGCGGCTGCATACGCTTGATCCGGCTACCTGCCCATTCGAC
CACCAAGCGAAACATCGCATCGAGCGAGCACGTACTCGGATGGAAGCCGGTCTTGTCGATCAGGATGATC
TGGACGAAGAGCATCAGGGGCTCGCGCCAGCCGAACTGTTCGCCAGGCTCAAGGCGCGCATGCCCGACGG
CGAGGATCTCGTCGTGACCCATGGCGATGCCTGCTTGCCGAATATCATGGTGGAAAATGGCCGCTTTTCT
GGATTCATCGACTGTGGCCGGCTGGGTGTGGCGGACCGCTATCAGGACATAGCGTTGGCTACCCGTGATA
TTGCTGAAGAGCTTGGCGGCGAATGGGCTGACCGCTTCCTCGTGCTTTACGGTATCGCCGCTCCCGATTC
GCAGCGCATCGCCTTCTATCGCCTTCTTGACGAGTTCTTCTGAGCGGGACTCTGGGGTTCGAAATGACCG
ACCAAGCGACGCCCAACCTGCCATCACGAGATTTCGATTCCACCGCCGCCTTCTATGAAAGGTTGGGCTT
CGGAATCGTTTTCCGGGACGCCGGCTGGATGATCCTCCAGCGCGGGGATCTCATGCTGGAGTTCTTCGCC
CACCCCAACTTGTTTATTGCAGCTTATAATGGTTACAAATAAAGCAATAGCATCACAAATTTCACAAATA
AAGCATTTTTTTCACTGCATTCTAGTTGTGGTTTGTCCAAACTCATCAATGTATCTTATCATGTCTGTAT
ACCGTCGACCTCTAGCTAGAGCTTGGCGTAATCATGGTCATAGCTGTTTCCTGTGTGAAATTGTTATCCG
CTCACAATTCCACACAACATACGAGCCGGAAGCATAAAGTGTAAAGCCTGGGGTGCCTAATGAGTGAGCT
AACTCACATTAATTGCGTTGCGCTCACTGCCCGCTTTCCAGTCGGGAAACCTGTCGTGCCAGCTGCATTA
ATGAATCGGCCAACGCGCGGGGAGAGGCGGTTTGCGTATTGGGCGCTCTTCCGCTTCCTCGCTCACTGAC
TCGCTGCGCTCGGTCGTTCGGCTGCGGCGAGCGGTATCAGCTCACTCAAAGGCGGTAATACGGTTATCCA
CAGAATCAGGGGATAACGCAGGAAAGAACATGTGAGCAAAAGGCCAGCAAAAGGCCAGGAACCGTAAAAA
GGCCGCGTTGCTGGCGTTTTTCCATAGGCTCCGCCCCCCTGACGAGCATCACAAAAATCGACGCTCAAGT
CAGAGGTGGCGAAACCCGACAGGACTATAAAGATACCAGGCGTTTCCCCCTGGAAGCTCCCTCGTGCGCT
CTCCTGTTCCGACCCTGCCGCTTACCGGATACCTGTCCGCCTTTCTCCCTTCGGGAAGCGTGGCGCTTTC
TCATAGCTCACGCTGTAGGTATCTCAGTTCGGTGTAGGTCGTTCGCTCCAAGCTGGGCTGTGTGCACGAA
CCCCCCGTTCAGCCCGACCGCTGCGCCTTATCCGGTAACTATCGTCTTGAGTCCAACCCGGTAAGACACG
ACTTATCGCCACTGGCAGCAGCCACTGGTAACAGGATTAGCAGAGCGAGGTATGTAGGCGGTGCTACAGA
GTTCTTGAAGTGGTGGCCTAACTACGGCTACACTAGAAGAACAGTATTTGGTATCTGCGCTCTGCTGAAG
CCAGTTACCTTCGGAAAAAGAGTTGGTAGCTCTTGATCCGGCAAACAAACCACCGCTGGTAGCGGTGGTT
TTTTTGTTTGCAAGCAGCAGATTACGCGCAGAAAAAAAGGATCTCAAGAAGATCCTTTGATCTTTTCTAC
GGGGTCTGACGCTCAGTGGAACGAAAACTCACGTTAAGGGATTTTGGTCATGAGATTATCAAAAAGGATC
TTCACCTAGATCCTTTTAAATTAAAAATGAAGTTTTAAATCAATCTAAAGTATATATGAGTAAACTTGGT
CTGACAGTTACCAATGCTTAATCAGTGAGGCACCTATCTCAGCGATCTGTCTATTTCGTTCATCCATAGT
TGCCTGACTCCCCGTCGTGTAGATAACTACGATACGGGAGGGCTTACCATCTGGCCCCAGTGCTGCAATG
ATACCGCGAGACCCACGCTCACCGGCTCCAGATTTATCAGCAATAAACCAGCCAGCCGGAAGGGCCGAGC
GCAGAAGTGGTCCTGCAACTTTATCCGCCTCCATCCAGTCTATTAATTGTTGCCGGGAAGCTAGAGTAAG
TAGTTCGCCAGTTAATAGTTTGCGCAACGTTGTTGCCATTGCTACAGGCATCGTGGTGTCACGCTCGTCG
TTTGGTATGGCTTCATTCAGCTCCGGTTCCCAACGATCAAGGCGAGTTACATGATCCCCCATGTTGTGCA
AAAAAGCGGTTAGCTCCTTCGGTCCTCCGATCGTTGTCAGAAGTAAGTTGGCCGCAGTGTTATCACTCAT
GGTTATGGCAGCACTGCATAATTCTCTTACTGTCATGCCATCCGTAAGATGCTTTTCTGTGACTGGTGAG
TACTCAACCAAGTCATTCTGAGAATAGTGTATGCGGCGACCGAGTTGCTCTTGCCCGGCGTCAATACGGG
ATAATACCGCGCCACATAGCAGAACTTTAAAAGTGCTCATCATTGGAAAACGTTCTTCGGGGCGAAAACT
CTCAAGGATCTTACCGCTGTTGAGATCCAGTTCGATGTAACCCACTCGTGCACCCAACTGATCTTCAGCA
TCTTTTACTTTCACCAGCGTTTCTGGGTGAGCAAAAACAGGAAGGCAAAATGCCGCAAAAAAGGGAATAA
GGGCGACACGGAAATGTTGAATACTCATACTCTTCCTTTTTCAATATTATTGAAGCATTTATCAGGGTTA
TTGTCTCATGAGCGGATACATATTTGAATGTATTTAGAAAAATAAACAAATAGGGGTTCCGCGCACATTT
CCCCGAAAAGTGCCACCTGACGTCGACGGATCGGGAGATCTCCCGATCCCCTATGGTGCACTCTCAGTAC
AATCTGCTCTGATGCCGCATAGTTAAGCCAGTATCTGCTCCCTGCTTGTGTGTTGGAGGTCGCTGAGTAG
T
